Addgene plasmid #216535: pLenti-Exon1-MET
Purpose: MET CDS with 5'UTR
Depositing lab: Dogus Altintas & Paolo Comoglio. Depositing organization: IFOM Fondazione, Italy. Publication: The integrated stress response drives MET oncogene overexpression in cancers. Cerqua M, Foiani M, Boccaccio C, Comoglio PM, Altintas DM. EMBO J. 2025 Jan 7. doi: 10.1038/s44318-024-00338-4. PubMed 39774381.
Backbone
  Vector backbone: pLenti_IRES_GFP
  Backbone manufacturer: Addgene_169280
  Vector type: Mammalian Expression, Lentiviral
Growth in bacteria
  Bacterial resistance: Ampicillin, 100 μg/mL
  Growth temperature: 37°C
  Growth strain: NEB Stable
  Copy number: Unknown
Gene/Insert
  Gene/Insert name: MET with 5'UTR
Terms and licenses: Academic/Nonprofit Terms; Industry Terms: Not Available to Industry
How to cite: pLenti-Exon1-MET was a gift from Dogus Altintas & Paolo Comoglio (Addgene plasmid # 216535 ; http://n2t.net/addgene:216535 ; RRID:Addgene_216535)
