[The description below was written by a language model from this plasmid's Addgene catalogue record and pLannotate feature annotations shown in this document.]
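Description:
pLenti-Exon1-MET is a lentiviral mammalian expression plasmid of about 13.1 kb, built on the pLenti_IRES_GFP backbone and carrying the human MET receptor tyrosine kinase coding sequence together with its 5' untranslated region. It is propagated in E. coli through a high-copy ColE1/pUC-type origin and selected with ampicillin via the β-lactamase gene. An f1 origin, an SV40 origin and remnants of a pBluescript-type cloning region (lac promoter/operator, lacZα fragment, T3 and T7 promoters) are also annotated.

The transfer cassette has the layout of a self-inactivating HIV-1 vector. An RSV promoter drives a truncated 5' LTR, followed by the Ψ packaging signal with a gag fragment, the RRE for Rev-dependent nuclear export of the genomic RNA, and a cPPT/CTS element. The cassette ends in a ΔU3 3' LTR with a downstream SV40 polyadenylation signal. Internally, the spleen focus-forming virus (SFFV) promoter drives a bicistronic transcript. The annotated MET open reading frame begins roughly 400 nt downstream of the promoter and cloning-site remnant. This unannotated gap presumably holds the 5'UTR (exon 1) sequence implied by the plasmid name and insert field, though the feature table does not label it. An EMCV IRES then permits cap-independent translation of EGFP, so transduced cells can be identified by green fluorescence, and a WPRE enhances transcript expression.

The record gives the purpose only as MET CDS with its 5'UTR. The associated publication concerns MET overexpression driven by the integrated stress response in cancers, which suggests use in studying how the native leader sequence influences MET expression.
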