Features (pLannotate 1.2.2; 31 found; start..end, strand, type, name):
      1..128     +  rep_origin     RSF ori (fragment): Plasmids containing the RSF 1030 origin of replication can be propagated in E. coli cells that contain additional plasmids with compatible origins.
    130..222     +  CDS            lacI (fragment): lac repressor; lacI; The lac repressor binds to the lac operator to inhibit transcription in E. coli. This inhibition can be relieved by adding lactose or isopropyl-β-D-thiogalactopyranoside (IPTG).
    235..256     +  protein_bind   CAP binding site: CAP binding activates transcription in the presence of cAMP. E. coli catabolite activator protein
    271..301     +  promoter       lac promoter: promoter for the E. coli lac operon
    305..327     +  protein_bind   lac operator (fragment): The lac repressor binds to the lac operator to inhibit transcription in E. coli. This inhibition can be relieved by adding lactose or isopropyl-β-D-thiogalactopyranoside (IPTG). lac repressor encoded by lacI
    370..388     +  promoter       T3 promoter: promoter for bacteriophage T3 RNA polymerase
    433..812     +  enhancer       CMV enhancer: human cytomegalovirus immediate early enhancer
    869..1060    +  promoter       SV40 promoter (fragment): SV40 enhancer and early promoter
   1079..1305    +  promoter       RSV promoter: Rous sarcoma virus enhancer/promoter
   1306..1486    +  LTR            5' LTR (truncated): truncated 5' long terminal repeat (LTR) from HIV-1
   1533..1658    +  misc_feature   HIV-1 Ψ: packaging signal of human immunodeficiency virus type 1
   1642..2005    +  CDS            HIV-1 gag (fragment): gag protein from human immunodeficiency virus 1; gag
   2151..2384    +  misc_feature   RRE: The Rev response element (RRE) of HIV-1 allows for Rev-dependent mRNA export from the nucleus to the cytoplasm.
   2761..2785    +  CDS            Rev (fragment): human immunodeficiency virus 1 (HIV-1) Rev protein; rev; enhances nuclear export of unspliced and incompletely spliced viral mRNAs
   2826..2943    +  misc_feature   cPPT/CTS: central polypurine tract and central termination sequence of HIV-1
   3001..3402    +  promoter       SFFV promoter: spleen focus-forming virus long terminal repeat (LTR) promoter
   3412..3435    +  misc_feature   MCS (fragment): pBluescript multiple cloning site
   3860..8029    +  CDS            MET: MET_HUMAN - Experimental evidence at protein level: Swiss-Prot protein existence level 1. (Microbial infection) Acts as a receptor for Listeria monocytogenes internalin InlB, mediating entry of the pathogen into cells. From Homo sapiens (Human).
   8062..8648    +  misc_feature   IRES2: internal ribosome entry site (IRES) of the encephalomyocarditis virus (EMCV)
   8649..9365    +  CDS            EGFP: EGFP is a basic (constitutively fluorescent) green fluorescent protein published in 1996, derived from Aequorea victoria. It is reported to be a rapidly-maturing weak dimer with moderate acid sensitivity.
   9384..9972    +  misc_feature   WPRE: woodchuck hepatitis virus posttranscriptional regulatory element
  10023..10042   +  misc_feature   cPPT/CTS (fragment): central polypurine tract and central termination sequence of HIV-1
  10044..10277   +  LTR            3' LTR (ΔU3): self-inactivating 3' long terminal repeat (LTR) from HIV-1
  10355..10476   +  polyA_signal   SV40 poly(A) signal: SV40 polyadenylation signal
  10516..10651   +  rep_origin     SV40 ori: SV40 origin of replication
  10672..10690   -  promoter       T7 promoter: promoter for bacteriophage T7 RNA polymerase
  10698..10853   +  CDS            lacZα (fragment): LacZα fragment of β-galactosidase; lacZ fragment
  10858..11286   +  rep_origin     f1 ori (sequence partly withheld): f1 bacteriophage origin of replication; arrow indicates direction of (+) strand synthesis
  11339..11443   +  promoter       AmpR promoter: bla
  11444..12304   +  CDS            AmpR: β-lactamase; bla; confers resistance to ampicillin, carbenicillin, and related antibiotics
  12475..13063   +  rep_origin     ori: high-copy-number ColE1/pMB1/pBR322/pUC origin of replication
>Addgene plasmid #216535 | pLenti-Exon1-MET | addgene full sequence | sequence record 456738 | Addgene NGS Result
TCACATGTTCTTTCCTGCGTTATCCCCTGATTCTGTGGATAACCGTATTACCGCCTTTGAGTGAGCTGAT
ACCGCTCGCCGCAGCCGAACGACCGAGCGCAGCGAGTCAGTGAGCGAGGAAGCGGAAGAGCGCCCAATAC
GCAAACCGCCTCTCCCCGCGCGTTGGCCGATTCATTAATGCAGCTGGCACGACAGGTTTCCCGACTGGAA
AGCGGGCAGTGAGCGCAACGCAATTAATGTGAGTTAGCTCACTCATTAGGCACCCCAGGCTTTACACTTT
ATGCTTCCGGCTCGTATGTTGTGTGGAATTGTGAGCGGATAACAATTTCACACAGGAAACAGCTATGACC
ATGATTACGCCAAGCGCGCAATTAACCCTCACTAAAGGGAACAAAAGCTGGAGCTGCAAGCGGTACCGTC
GACCTGCAGGTTGACATTGATTATTGACTAGTTATTAATAGTAATCAATTACGGGGTCATTAGTTCATAG
CCCATATATGGAGTTCCGCGTTACATAACTTACGGTAAATGGCCCGCCTGGCTGACCGCCCAACGACCCC
CGCCCATTGACGTCAATAATGACGTATGTTCCCATAGTAACGCCAATAGGGACTTTCCATTGACGTCAAT
GGGTGGAGTATTTACGGTAAACTGCCCACTTGGCAGTACATCAAGTGTATCATATGCCAAGTACGCCCCC
TATTGACGTCAATGACGGTAAATGGCCCGCCTGGCATTATGCCCAGTACATGACCTTATGGGACTTTCCT
ACTTGGCAGTACATCTACGTATTAGTCATCGCTATTACCATGGCGCGCCATGCAGGGCCTGAAATAACCT
CTGAAAGAGGAACTTGGTTAGGTACCTTCTGAGGCGGAAAGAACCAGCTGTGGAATGTGTGTCAGTTAGG
GTGTGGAAAGTCCCCAGGCTCCCCAGCAGGCAGAAGTATGCAAAGCATGCATCTCAATTAGTCAGCAACC
AGGTGTGGAAAGTCCCCAGGCTCCCCAGCAGGCAGAAGTATGCAAAGCATGCATCTCAATTAGTCAGCAA
CCATAGTCCCTTAAGAGGCGCGCCTTAATGTAGTCTTATGCAATACTCTTGTAGTCTTGCAACATGGTAA
CGATGAGTTAGCAACATGCCTTACAAGGAGAGAAAAAGCACCGTGCATGCCGATTGGTGGAAGTAAGGTG
GTACGATCGTGCCTTATTAGGAAGGCAACAGACGGGTCTGACATGGATTGGACGAACCACTGAATTGCCG
CATTGCAGAGATATTGTATTTAAGTGCCTAGCTCGATACATAAACGGGTCTCTCTGGTTAGACCAGATCT
GAGCCTGGGAGCTCTCTGGCTAACTAGGGAACCCACTGCTTAAGCCTCAATAAAGCTTGCCTTGAGTGCT
TCAAGTAGTGTGTGCCCGTCTGTTGTGTGACTCTGGTAACTAGAGATCCCTCAGACCCTTTTAGTCAGTG
TGGAAAATCTCTAGCAGTGGCGCCCGAACAGGGACTTGAAAGCGAAAGGGAAACCAGAGGAGCTCTCTCG
ACGCAGGACTCGGCTTGCTGAAGCGCGCACGGCAAGAGGCGAGGGGCGGCGACTGGTGAGTACGCCAAAA
ATTTTGACTAGCGGAGGCTAGAAGGAGAGAGATGGGTGCGAGAGCGTCAGTATTAAGCGGGGGAGAATTA
GATCGCGATGGGAAAAAATTCGGTTAAGGCCAGGGGGAAAGAAAAAATATAAATTAAAACATATAGTATG
GGCAAGCAGGGAGCTAGAACGATTCGCAGTTAATCCTGGCCTGTTAGAAACATCAGAAGGCTGTAGACAA
ATACTGGGACAGCTACAACCATCCCTTCAGACAGGATCAGAAGAACTTAGATCATTATATAATACAGTAG
CAACCCTCTATTGTGTGCATCAAAGGATAGAGATAAAAGACACCAAGGAAGCTTTAGACAAGATAGAGGA
AGAGCAAAACAAAAGTAAGACCACCGCACAGCAAGCGGCCGCTGATCTTCAGACCTGGAGGAGGAGATAT
GAGGGACAATTGGAGAAGTGAATTATATAAATATAAAGTAGTAAAAATTGAACCATTAGGAGTAGCACCC
ACCAAGGCAAAGAGAAGAGTGGTGCAGAGAGAAAAAAGAGCAGTGGGAATAGGAGCTTTGTTCCTTGGGT
TCTTGGGAGCAGCAGGAAGCACTATGGGCGCAGCGTCAATGACGCTGACGGTACAGGCCAGACAATTATT
GTCTGGTATAGTGCAGCAGCAGAACAATTTGCTGAGGGCTATTGAGGCGCAACAGCATCTGTTGCAACTC
ACAGTCTGGGGCATCAAGCAGCTCCAGGCAAGAATCCTGGCTGTGGAAAGATACCTAAAGGATCAACAGC
TCCTGGGGATTTGGGGTTGCTCTGGAAAACTCATTTGCACCACTGCTGTGCCTTGGAATGCTAGTTGGAG
TAATAAATCTCTGGAACAGATTTGGAATCACACGACCTGGATGGAGTGGGACAGAGAAATTAACAATTAC
ACAAGCTTAATACACTCCTTAATTGAAGAATCGCAAAACCAGCAAGAAAAGAATGAACAAGAATTATTGG
AATTAGATAAATGGGCAAGTTTGTGGAATTGGTTTAACATAACAAATTGGCTGTGGTATATAAAATTATT
CATAATGATAGTAGGAGGCTTGGTAGGTTTAAGAATAGTTTTTGCTGTACTTTCTATAGTGAATAGAGTT
AGGCAGGGATATTCACCATTATCGTTTCAGACCCACCTCCCAACCCCGAGGGGACAATTCTAGATCTTGA
GACAAATGGCAGTATTCATCCACAATTTTAAAAGAAAAGGGGGGATTGGGGGGTACAGTGCAGGGGAAAG
AATAGTAGACATAATAGCAACAGACATACAAACTAAAGAATTACAAAAACAAATTACAAAAATTCAAAAT
TTTCGGGTTTATTACAGGGACAGCAGAGATCCACTTTGGCGCCGGCTCGAGCTAGCTGCAGTAACGCCAT
TTTGCAAGGCATGGAAAAATACCAAACCAAGAATAGAGAAGTTCAGATCAAGGGCGGGTACATGAAAATA
GCTAACGTTGGGCCAAACAGGATATCTGCGGTGAGCAGTTTCGGCCCCGGCCCGGGGCCAAGAACAGATG
GTCACCGCAGTTTCGGCCCCGGCCCGAGGCCAAGAACAGATGGTCCCCAGATATGGCCCAACCCTCAGCA
GTTTCTTAAGACCCATCAGATGTTTCCAGGCTCCCCCAAGGACCTGAAATGACCCTGCGCCTTATTTGAA
TTAACCAATCAGCCTGCTTCTCGCTTCTGTTCGCGCGCTTCTGCTTCCCGAGCTCTATAAAAGAGCTCAC
AACCCCTCACTCGGCGCGCCAGTCCTCCGACAGACTGAGTCGGCCGGTCGAATCAAGCTTATCGATACCG
TCGACGGATCCACCGGTACTAGTATACTCCGGAAGACACGTGCTGGGGCGGGCAGGCGAGCGCCTCAGTC
TGGTCGCCTGGCGGTGCCTCCGGCCCCAACGCGCCCGGGCCGCCGCGGGCCGCGCGCGCCGATGCCCGGC
TGAGTCACTGGCAGGGCAGCGCGCGTGTGGGAAGGGGCGGAGGGAGTGCGGCCGGCGGGCGGGCGGGGCG
CTGGGCTCAGCCGGGCCGCAGGTGACCCGGAGGCCCTCGCCGCCCGCGGCGCCCCGAGCGCTTTGTGAGC
AGATGCGGAGCCGAGTGGAGGGCGCGAGCCAGATGCGGGGCGACAGCTGACTTGCTGAGAGGAGGCGGGG
AGGCGCGGAGCGCGCGTGTGGTCCTTGCGCCGCTGACTTCTCCACTGGTTCCTGGGCACCGAAAGATAAA
CCTCTCATAATGAAGGCCCCCGCTGTGCTTGCACCTGGCATCCTCGTGCTCCTGTTTACCTTGGTGCAGA
GGAGCAATGGGGAGTGTAAAGAGGCACTAGCAAAGTCCGAGATGAATGTGAATATGAAGTATCAGCTTCC
CAACTTCACCGCGGAAACACCCATCCAGAATGTCATTCTACATGAGCATCACATTTTCCTTGGTGCCACT
AACTACATTTATGTTTTAAATGAGGAAGACCTTCAGAAGGTTGCTGAGTACAAGACTGGGCCTGTGCTGG
AACACCCAGATTGTTTCCCATGTCAGGACTGCAGCAGCAAAGCCAATTTATCAGGAGGTGTTTGGAAAGA
TAACATCAACATGGCTCTAGTTGTCGACACCTACTATGATGATCAACTCATTAGCTGTGGCAGCGTCAAC
AGAGGGACCTGCCAGCGACATGTCTTTCCCCACAATCATACTGCTGACATACAGTCGGAGGTTCACTGCA
TATTCTCCCCACAGATAGAAGAGCCCAGCCAGTGTCCTGACTGTGTGGTGAGCGCCCTGGGAGCCAAAGT
CCTTTCATCTGTAAAGGACCGGTTCATCAACTTCTTTGTAGGCAATACCATAAATTCTTCTTATTTCCCA
GATCATCCATTGCATTCGATATCAGTGAGAAGGCTAAAGGAAACGAAAGATGGTTTTATGTTTTTGACGG
ACCAGTCCTACATTGATGTTTTACCTGAGTTCAGAGATTCTTACCCCATTAAGTATGTCCATGCCTTTGA
AAGCAACAATTTTATTTACTTCTTGACGGTCCAAAGGGAAACTCTAGATGCTCAGACTTTTCACACAAGA
ATAATCAGGTTCTGTTCCATAAACTCTGGATTGCATTCCTACATGGAAATGCCTCTGGAGTGTATTCTCA
CAGAAAAGAGAAAAAAGAGATCCACAAAGAAGGAAGTGTTTAATATACTTCAGGCTGCGTATGTCAGCAA
GCCTGGGGCCCAGCTTGCTAGACAAATAGGAGCCAGCCTGAATGATGACATTCTTTTCGGGGTGTTCGCA
CAAAGCAAGCCAGATTCTGCCGAACCAATGGATCGATCTGCCATGTGTGCATTCCCTATCAAATATGTCA
ACGACTTCTTCAACAAGATCGTCAACAAAAACAATGTGAGATGTCTCCAGCATTTTTACGGACCCAATCA
TGAGCACTGCTTTAATAGGACACTTCTGAGAAATTCATCAGGCTGTGAAGCGCGCCGTGATGAATATCGA
ACAGAGTTTACCACAGCTTTGCAGCGCGTTGACTTATTCATGGGTCAATTCAGCGAAGTCCTCTTAACAT
CTATATCCACCTTCATTAAAGGAGACCTCACCATAGCTAATCTTGGGACATCAGAGGGTCGCTTCATGCA
GGTTGTGGTTTCTCGATCAGGACCATCAACCCCTCATGTGAATTTTCTCCTGGACTCCCATCCAGTGTCT
CCAGAAGTGATTGTGGAGCATACATTAAACCAAAATGGCTACACACTGGTTATCACTGGGAAGAAGATCA
CGAAGATCCCATTGAATGGCTTGGGCTGCAGACATTTCCAGTCCTGCAGTCAATGCCTCTCTGCCCCACC
CTTTGTTCAGTGTGGCTGGTGCCACGACAAATGTGTGCGATCGGAGGAATGCCTGAGCGGGACATGGACT
CAACAGATCTGTCTGCCTGCAATCTACAAGGTTTTCCCAAATAGTGCACCCCTTGAAGGAGGGACAAGGC
TGACCATATGTGGCTGGGACTTTGGATTTCGGAGGAATAATAAATTTGATTTAAAGAAAACTAGAGTTCT
CCTTGGAAATGAGAGCTGCACCTTGACTTTAAGTGAGAGCACGATGAATACATTGAAATGCACAGTTGGT
CCTGCCATGAATAAGCATTTCAATATGTCCATAATTATTTCAAATGGCCACGGGACAACACAATACAGTA
CATTCTCCTATGTGGATCCTGTAATAACAAGTATTTCGCCGAAATACGGTCCTATGGCTGGTGGCACTTT
ACTTACTTTAACTGGAAATTACCTAAACAGTGGGAATTCTAGACACATTTCAATTGGTGGAAAAACATGT
ACTTTAAAAAGTGTGTCAAACAGTATTCTTGAATGTTATACCCCAGCCCAAACCATTTCAACTGAGTTTG
CTGTTAAATTGAAAATTGACTTAGCCAACCGAGAGACAAGCATCTTCAGTTACCGTGAAGATCCCATTGT
CTATGAAATTCATCCAACCAAATCTTTTATTAGTGGTGGGAGCACAATAACAGGTGTTGGGAAAAACCTG
AATTCAGTTAGTGTCCCGAGAATGGTCATAAATGTGCATGAAGCAGGAAGGAACTTTACAGTGGCATGTC
AACATCGCTCTAATTCAGAGATAATCTGTTGTACCACTCCTTCCCTGCAACAGCTGAATCTGCAACTCCC
CCTGAAAACCAAAGCCTTTTTCATGTTAGATGGGATCCTTTCCAAATACTTTGATCTCATTTATGTACAT
AATCCTGTGTTTAAGCCTTTTGAAAAGCCAGTGATGATCTCAATGGGCAATGAAAATGTACTGGAAATTA
AGGGAAATGATATTGACCCTGAAGCAGTTAAAGGTGAAGTGTTAAAAGTTGGAAATAAGAGCTGTGAGAA
TATACACTTACATTCTGAAGCCGTTTTATGCACGGTCCCCAATGACCTGCTGAAATTGAACAGCGAGCTA
AATATAGAGTGGAAGCAAGCAATTTCTTCAACCGTCCTTGGAAAAGTAATAGTTCAACCAGATCAGAATT
TCACAGGATTGATTGCTGGTGTTGTCTCAATATCAACAGCACTGTTATTACTACTTGGGTTTTTCCTGTG
GCTGAAAAAGAGAAAGCAAATTAAAGATCTGGGCAGTGAATTAGTTCGCTACGATGCAAGAGTACACACT
CCTCATTTGGATAGGCTTGTAAGTGCCCGAAGTGTAAGCCCAACTACAGAAATGGTTTCAAATGAATCTG
TAGACTACCGAGCTACTTTTCCAGAAGATCAGTTTCCTAATTCATCTCAGAACGGTTCATGCCGACAAGT
GCAGTATCCTCTGACAGACATGTCCCCCATCCTAACTAGTGGGGACTCTGATATATCCAGTCCATTACTG
CAAAATACTGTCCACATTGACCTCAGTGCTCTAAATCCAGAGCTGGTCCAGGCAGTGCAGCATGTAGTGA
TTGGGCCCAGTAGCCTGATTGTGCATTTCAATGAAGTCATAGGAAGAGGGCATTTTGGTTGTGTATATCA
TGGGACTTTGTTGGACAATGATGGCAAGAAAATTCACTGTGCTGTGAAATCCTTGAACAGAATCACTGAC
ATAGGAGAAGTTTCCCAATTTCTGACCGAGGGAATCATCATGAAAGATTTTAGTCATCCCAATGTCCTCT
CGCTCCTGGGAATCTGCCTGCGAAGTGAAGGGTCTCCGCTGGTGGTCCTACCATACATGAAACATGGAGA
TCTTCGAAATTTCATTCGAAATGAGACTCATAATCCAACTGTAAAAGATCTTATTGGCTTTGGTCTTCAA
GTAGCCAAAGGCATGAAATATCTTGCAAGCAAAAAGTTTGTCCACAGAGACTTGGCTGCAAGAAACTGTA
TGCTGGATGAAAAATTCACAGTCAAGGTTGCTGATTTTGGTCTTGCCAGAGACATGTATGATAAAGAATA
CTATAGTGTACACAACAAAACAGGTGCAAAGCTGCCAGTGAAGTGGATGGCTTTGGAAAGTCTGCAAACT
CAAAAGTTTACCACCAAGTCAGATGTGTGGTCCTTTGGCGTGCTCCTCTGGGAGCTGATGACAAGAGGAG
CCCCACCTTATCCTGATGTAAACACCTTTGATATAACTGTTTACTTGTTGCAAGGGAGAAGACTCCTACA
ACCCGAATACTGCCCAGACCCCTTATATGAAGTAATGCTAAAATGCTGGCACCCTAAAGCCGAAATGCGC
CCATCCTTTTCTGAACTGGTGTCCCGGATATCAGCAATCTTCTCTACTTTCATTGGGGAGCACTATGTCC
ATGTGAACGCTACTTATGTGAACGTAAAATGTGTCGCTCCATATCCTTCTCTGTTGTCATCAGAAGATAA
CGCTGATGATGAGGTGGACACACGACCAGCCTCCTTCTGGGAGACATCATAGACGCGTATGCATGAGTAA
CTGAGGATCCGCCCCTCTCCCTCCCCCCCCCCTAACGTTACTGGCCGAAGCCGCTTGGAATAAGGCCGGT
GTGCGTTTGTCTATATGTTATTTTCCACCATATTGCCGTCTTTTGGCAATGTGAGGGCCCGGAAACCTGG
CCCTGTCTTCTTGACGAGCATTCCTAGGGGTCTTTCCCCTCTCGCCAAAGGAATGCAAGGTCTGTTGAAT
GTCGTGAAGGAAGCAGTTCCTCTGGAAGCTTCTTGAAGACAAACAACGTCTGTAGCGACCCTTTGCAGGC
AGCGGAACCCCCCACCTGGCGACAGGTGCCTCTGCGGCCAAAAGCCACGTGTATAAGATACACCTGCAAA
GGCGGCACAACCCCAGTGCCACGTTGTGAGTTGGATAGTTGTGGAAAGAGTCAAATGGCTCTCCTCAAGC
GTATTCAACAAGGGGCTGAAGGATGCCCAGAAGGTACCCCATTGTATGGGATCTGATCTGGGGCCTCGGT
ACACATGCTTTACATGTGTTTAGTCGAGGTTAAAAAAACGTCTAGGCCCCCCGAACCACGGGGACGTGGT
TTTCCTTTGAAAAACACGATGATAATATGGCCACAACCATGGTGAGCAAGGGCGAGGAGCTGTTCACCGG
GGTGGTGCCCATCCTGGTCGAGCTGGACGGCGACGTAAACGGCCACAAGTTCAGCGTGTCCGGCGAGGGC
GAGGGCGATGCCACCTACGGCAAGCTGACCCTGAAGTTCATCTGCACCACCGGCAAGCTGCCCGTGCCCT
GGCCCACCCTCGTGACCACCCTGACCTACGGCGTGCAGTGCTTCAGCCGCTACCCCGACCACATGAAGCA
GCACGACTTCTTCAAGTCCGCCATGCCCGAAGGCTACGTCCAGGAGCGCACCATCTTCTTCAAGGACGAC
GGCAACTACAAGACCCGCGCCGAGGTGAAGTTCGAGGGCGACACCCTGGTGAACCGCATCGAGCTGAAGG
GCATCGACTTCAAGGAGGACGGCAACATCCTGGGGCACAAGCTGGAGTACAACTACAACAGCCACAACGT
CTATATCATGGCCGACAAGCAGAAGAACGGCATCAAGGTGAACTTCAAGATCCGCCACAACATCGAGGAC
GGCAGCGTGCAGCTCGCCGACCACTACCAGCAGAACACCCCCATCGGCGACGGCCCCGTGCTGCTGCCCG
ACAACCACTACCTGAGCACCCAGTCCGCCCTGAGCAAAGACCCCAACGAGAAGCGCGATCACATGGTCCT
GCTGGAGTTCGTGACCGCCGCCGGGATCACTCTCGGCATGGACGAGCTGTACAAGTGATCGCGTTAAGTC
GACAATCAACCTCTGGATTACAAAATTTGTGAAAGATTGACTGGTATTCTTAACTATGTTGCTCCTTTTA
CGCTATGTGGATACGCTGCTTTAATGCCTTTGTATCATGCTATTGCTTCCCGTATGGCTTTCATTTTCTC
CTCCTTGTATAAATCCTGGTTGCTGTCTCTTTATGAGGAGTTGTGGCCCGTTGTCAGGCAACGTGGCGTG
GTGTGCACTGTGTTTGCTGACGCAACCCCCACTGGTTGGGGCATTGCCACCACCTGTCAGCTCCTTTCCG
GGACTTTCGCTTTCCCCCTCCCTATTGCCACGGCGGAACTCATCGCCGCCTGCCTTGCCCGCTGCTGGAC
AGGGGCTCGGCTGTTGGGCACTGACAATTCCGTGGTGTTGTCGGGGAAATCATCGTCCTTTCCTTGGCTG
CTCGCCTGTGTTGCCACCTGGATTCTGCGCGGGACGTCCTTCTGCTACGTCCCTTCGGCCCTCAATCCAG
CGGACCTTCCTTCCCGCGGCCTGCTGCCGGCTCTGCGGCCTCTTCCGCGTCTTCGCCTTCGCCCTCAGAC
GAGTCGGATCTCCCTTTGGGCCGCCTCCCCGCGTCGACTTTAAGACCAATGACTTACAAGGCAGCTGTAG
ATCTTAGCCACTTTTTAAAAGAAAAGGGGGGACTGGAAGGGCTAATTCACTCCCAACGAAGACAAGATCT
GCTTTTTGCTTGTACTGGGTCTCTCTGGTTAGACCAGATCTGAGCCTGGGAGCTCTCTGGCTAACTAGGG
AACCCACTGCTTAAGCCTCAATAAAGCTTGCCTTGAGTGCTTCAAGTAGTGTGTGCCCGTCTGTTGTGTG
ACTCTGGTAACTAGAGATCCCTCAGACCCTTTTAGTCAGTGTGGAAAATCTCTAGCAGTACGTATAGTAG
TTCATGTCATCTTATTATTCAGTATTTATAACTTGCAAAGAAATGAATATCAGAGAGTGAGAGGAACTTG
TTTATTGCAGCTTATAATGGTTACAAATAAAGCAATAGCATCACAAATTTCACAAATAAAGCATTTTTTT
CACTGCATTCTAGTTGTGGTTTGTCCAAACTCATCAATGTATCTTATCATGTCTGGCTCTAGCTATCCCG
CCCCTAACTCCGCCCATCCCGCCCCTAACTCCGCCCAGTTCCGCCCATTCTCCGCCCCATGGCTGACTAA
TTTTTTTTATTTATGCAGAGGCCGAGGCCGCCTCGGCCTCTGAGCTATTCCAGAAGTAGTGAGGAGGCTT
TTTTGGAGGCCTAGGGACGTACCCAATTCGCCCTATAGTGAGTCGTATTACGCGCGCTCACTGGCCGTCG
TTTTACAACGTCGTGACTGGGAAAACCCTGGCGTTACCCAACTTAATCGCCTTGCAGCACATCCCCCTTT
CGCCAGCTGGCGTAATAGCGAAGAGGCCCGCACCGATCGCCCTTCCCAACAGTTGCGCAGCCTGAATGGC
GAATGGG
[124 nt withheld, positions 10858-10981]
C
[91 nt withheld, positions 10983-11073]
A
[49 nt withheld, positions 11075-11123]
CCTTTGACGTTGGAGTCCACGTTCTTT
[37 nt withheld, positions 11151-11187]
ACCCTATCTCGGTCTATTCTTTTGATTTATAAGGGATTTTGCCGATTTCGGCCTATTGGTTAAAAAATGA
GCTGATTTAACAAAAATTTAACGCGAATTTTAACAAAATATTAACGCTTACAATTTAGGTGGCACTTTTC
GGGGAAATGTGCGCGGAACCCCTATTTGTTTATTTTTCTAAATACATTCAAATATGTATCCGCTCATGAG
ACAATAACCCTGATAAATGCTTCAATAATATTGAAAAAGGAAGAGTATGAGTATTCAACATTTCCGTGTC
GCCCTTATTCCCTTTTTTGCGGCATTTTGCCTTCCTGTTTTTGCTCACCCAGAAACGCTGGTGAAAGTAA
AAGATGCTGAAGATCAGTTGGGTGCACGAGTGGGTTACATCGAACTGGATCTCAACAGCGGTAAGATCCT
TGAGAGTTTTCGCCCCGAAGAACGTTTTCCAATGATGAGCACTTTTAAAGTTCTGCTATGTGGCGCGGTA
TTATCCCGTATTGACGCCGGGCAAGAGCAACTCGGTCGCCGCATACACTATTCTCAGAATGACTTGGTTG
AGTACTCACCAGTCACAGAAAAGCATCTTACGGATGGCATGACAGTAAGAGAATTATGCAGTGCTGCCAT
AACCATGAGTGATAACACTGCGGCCAACTTACTTCTGACAACGATCGGAGGACCGAAGGAGCTAACCGCT
TTTTTGCACAACATGGGGGATCATGTAACTCGCCTTGATCGTTGGGAACCGGAGCTGAATGAAGCCATAC
CAAACGACGAGCGTGACACCACGATGCCTGTAGCAATGGCAACAACGTTGCGCAAACTATTAACTGGCGA
ACTACTTACTCTAGCTTCCCGGCAACAATTAATAGACTGGATGGAGGCGGATAAAGTTGCAGGACCACTT
CTGCGCTCGGCCCTTCCGGCTGGCTGGTTTATTGCTGATAAATCTGGAGCCGGTGAGCGTGGGTCTCGCG
GTATCATTGCAGCACTGGGGCCAGATGGTAAGCCCTCCCGTATCGTAGTTATCTACACGACGGGGAGTCA
GGCAACTATGGATGAACGAAATAGACAGATCGCTGAGATAGGTGCCTCACTGATTAAGCATTGGTAACTG
TCAGACCAAGTTTACTCATATATACTTTAGATTGATTTAAAACTTCATTTTTAATTTAAAAGGATCTAGG
TGAAGATCCTTTTTGATAATCTCATGACCAAAATCCCTTAACGTGAGTTTTCGTTCCACTGAGCGTCAGA
CCCCGTAGAAAAGATCAAAGGATCTTCTTGAGATCCTTTTTTTCTGCGCGTAATCTGCTGCTTGCAAACA
AAAAAACCACCGCTACCAGCGGTGGTTTGTTTGCCGGATCAAGAGCTACCAACTCTTTTTCCGAAGGTAA
CTGGCTTCAGCAGAGCGCAGATACCAAATACTGTTCTTCTAGTGTAGCCGTAGTTAGGCCACCACTTCAA
GAACTCTGTAGCACCGCCTACATACCTCGCTCTGCTAATCCTGTTACCAGTGGCTGCTGCCAGTGGCGAT
AAGTCGTGTCTTACCGGGTTGGACTCAAGACGATAGTTACCGGATAAGGCGCAGCGGTCGGGCTGAACGG
GGGGTTCGTGCACACAGCCCAGCTTGGAGCGAACGACCTACACCGAACTGAGATACCTACAGCGTGAGCT
ATGAGAAAGCGCCACGCTTCCCGAAGGGAGAAAGGCGGACAGGTATCCGGTAAGCGGCAGGGTCGGAACA
GGAGAGCGCACGAGGGAGCTTCCAGGGGGAAACGCCTGGTATCTTTATAGTCCTGTCGGGTTTCGCCACC
TCTGACTTGAGCGTCGATTTTTGTGATGCTCGTCAGGGGGGCGGAGCCTATGGAAAAACGCCAGCAACGC
GGCCTTTTTACGGTTCCTGGCCTTTTGCTGGCCTTTTGC
